>Addgene plasmid #18944 | pUASTB | depositor full sequence | sequence record 8896 | Author sequence
TGGGCTCCCCGGGCGCGTACTCCACCTCACCCATCTGGTCCATCATGATGAACGGGTCGAGGTGGCGGTA
GTTGATCCCGGCGAACGCGCGGCGCACCGGGAAGCCCTCGCCCTCGAAACCGCTGGGCGCGGTGGTCACG
GTGAGCACGGGACGTGCGACGGCGTCGGCGGGTGCGGATACGCGGGGCAGCGTCAGCGGGTTCTCGACGG
TCACGGCGGGCATGTCGACAAGCCGAATTGATCCACTAGAAGGCCTAATTCTAGTATGTATGTAAGTTAA
TAAAACCCATTTTTGCGGAAAGTAGATAAAAAAAACATTTTTTTTTTTTACTGCACTGGATATCATTGAA
CTTATCTGATCAGTTTTAAATTTACTTCGATCCAAGGGTATTTGATGTACCAGGTTCTTTCGATTACCTC
TCACTCAAAATGACATTCCACTCAAAGTCAGCGCTGTTTGCCTCCTTCTCTGTCCACAGAAATATCGCCG
TCTCTTTCGCCGCTGCGTCCGCTATCTCTTTCGCCACCGTTTGTAGCGTTACGTAGCGTCAATGTCCGCC
TTCAGTTGCATTTTGTCAGCGGTTTCGTGACGAAGCTCCAAGCGGTTTACGCCATCAATTAAACACAAAG
TGCTGTGCCAAAACTCCTCTCGCTTCTTATTTTTGTTTGTTTTTTGAGTGATTGGGGTGGTGATTGGTTT
TGGGTGGGTAAGCAGGGGAAAGTGTGAAAAATCCCGGCAATGGGCCAAGAGGATCAGGAGCTATTAATTC
GCGGAGGCAGCAAACACCCATCTGCCGAGCATCTGAACAATGTGAGTAGTACATGTGCATACATCTTAAG
TTCACTTGATCTATAGGAACTGCGATTGCAACATCAAATTGTCTGCGGCGTGAGAACTGCGACCCACAAA
AATCCCAAACCGCAATTGCACAAACAAATAGTGACACGAAACAGATTATTCTGGTAGCTGTTCTCGCTAT
ATAAGACAATTTTTGAGATCATATCATGATCAAGACATCTAAAGGCATTCATTTTCGACTATATTCTTTT
TTACAAAAAATATAACAACCAGATATTTTAAGCTGATCCTAGATGCACAAAAAATAAATAAAAGTATAAA
CCTACTTCGTAGGATACTTCGGGGTACTTTTTGTTCGGGGTTAGATGAGCATAACGCTTGTAGTTGATAT
TTGAGATCCCCTATCATTGCAGGGTGACAGCGGAGCGGCTTCGCAGAGCTGCATTAACCAGGGCTTCGGG
CAGGCCAAAAACTACGGCACGCTCCGGCCACCCAGTCCGCCGGAGGACTCCGGTTCAGGGAGCGGCCAAC
TAGCCGAGAACCTCACCTATGCCTGGCACAATATGGACATCTTTGGGGCGGTCAATCAGCCGGGCTCCGG
ATGGCGGCAGCTGGTCAACCGGACACGCGGACTATTCTGCAACGAGCGACACATACCGGCGCCCAGGAAA
CATTTGCTCAAGAACGGTGAGTTTCTATTCGCAGTCGGCTGATCTGTGTGAAATCTTAATAAAGGGTCCA
ATTACCAATTTGAAACTCAGTTTGCGGCGTGGCCTATCCGGGCGAACTTTTGGCCGTGATGGGCAGTTCC
GGTGCCGGAAAGACGACCCTGCTGAATGCCCTTGCCTTTCGATCGCCGCAGGGCATCCAAGTATCGCCAT
CCGGGATGCGACTGCTCAATGGCCAACCTGTGGACGCCAAGGAGATGCAGGCCAGGTGCGCCTATGTCCA
GCAGGATGACCTCTTTATCGGCTCCCTAACGGCCAGGAACACTGATTTTCCAAGCCATGGTGCGGATGCC
ACGACATCTGACCTATCGGCAGCGAGTGGCCCGCGTGGATCAGGTGATCCAGGAGCTTTCGCTCAGCAAA
TGTCAGCACACGATCATCGGTGTGCCCGGCAGGGTGAAAGGTCTGTCCGGCGGAGAAAGGAAGCGTCTTG
GGCATCGCTCCGAGGCTCTAACCGATCCGCCGCTTCTGATCTGCGATGAGCCCACCTCCGGACTGGACTC
CTTTACCGCCCACAGCGTCGTCCAGGTGCTGAAGAAGCTGTCGCAGAAGGGCAAGACCGTCATCCTGACC
ATTCATCAGCCGTCTTCCGAGCTGTTTGAGCTCTTTGACAAGATCCTTCTGATGGCCGAGGGCAGGGTAG
CTTTCTTGGGCACTCCCAGCGAAGCCGTCGACTTCTTTTCCTAGTGAGTTCGATGTGTTTATTAAGGGTA
TCTAGTATTACATAACATCTCAACTCCTATCCAGCGTGGGTGCCCAGTGTCCTACCAACTACAATCCGGC
GGACTTTTACGTACAGGTGTTGGCCGTTGTGCCCGGACGGGAGATCGAGTCCCGTGATCGGATCGCCAAG
ATATGCGACAATTTTGCCATTAGCAAAGTAGCCCGGGATATGGAGCAGTTGTTGGCCACCAAAAATCTGG
AGAAGCCACTGGAGCAGCCGGAGAATGGGTACACCTACAAGGCCACCTGGTTCATGCAGTTCCGGGCGGT
CCTGTGGCGATCCTGGCTGTCGGTGCTCAAGGAACCACTCCTCGTAAAAGTGCGACTTATTCAGACAACG
GTGAGTGGTTCCAGTGGAAACAAATGATATAACGCTTACAATTCTTGGAAACAAATTCGCTAGATTTTAG
ATAGAATTGCCTGATTCCACACCCTTCTTAGTTTTTTTCAATGAGATGTATAGTTTATAGTTTTGCAGAA
GATAAATAAATTTCATTTAACTCGCGAATATTAATGAGATGCGAGTAACATTTTAATTTGCAGATGGTTG
CCATCTTGATTGGCCTCATCTTTTTGGGCCAACAACTCACGCAAGTGGGTGTGATGAATATCAACGGAGC
CATCTTCCTCTTCCTGACCAACATGACCTTTCAAAACGTCTTTGCCACGATAAATGTAAGTCATGTTTAG
AATACATTTGCATTTCAATAATTTACTAACTTTCTAATGAATCGATTCGATTTAGGTGTTCACCTCAGAG
CTGCCAGTTTTTATTGAGGGAGGCCCGAAGTCGACTTTATCGCTGTGACACATACTTTCTGGGCAAAACG
ATTGCCGAATTGCCGCTTTTTCTCACAGTGCCACTGGTCTTCACGGCGATTGCCTATCCGATGATCGGAC
TGCGGGCCGGAGTGCTGCACTTCTTCAACTGCCTGGCGCTGGTCACTCTGGTGGCCAATGTGTCAACGTC
CTTCGGATATCTAATATCCTGCGCCAGCTCCTCGACCTCGATGGCGCTGTCTGTGGGTCCGCCGGTTATC
ATACCATTCCTGCTCTTTGGCGGCTTCTTCTTGAACTCGGGCTCGGTGCCAGTATACCTCAAATGGTTGT
CGTACCTCTCATGGTTCCGTTACGCCAACGAGGGTCTGCTGATTAACCAATGGGCGGACGTGGAGCCGGG
CGAAATTAGCTGCACATCGTCGAACACCACGTGCCCCAGTTCGGGCAAGGTCATCCTGGAGACGCTTAAC
TTCTCCGCCGCCGATCTGCCGCTGGACTACGTGGGTCTGGCCATTCTCATCGTGAGCTTCCGGGTGCTCG
CATATCTGGCTCTAAGACTTCGGGCCCGACGCAAGGAGTAGCCGACATATATCCGAAATAACTGCTTGTT
TTTTTTTTTTACCATTATTACCATCGTGTTTACTGTTTATTGCCCCCTCAAAAAGCTAATGTAATTATAT
TTGTGCCAATAAAAACAAGATATGACCTATAGAATACAAGTATTTCCCCTTCGAACATCCCCACAAGTAG
ACTTTGGATTTGTCTTCTAACCAAAAGACTTACACACCTGCATACCTTACATCAAATACTCGTTTATCGC
TACATAAAACACCGGGATATATTTTTTATATACATACTTTTCAAATCGCGCGCCCTCTTCATAATTCACC
TCCACCACACCACGTTTCGTAGTTGCTCTTTCGCTCTCTCCCACCCGCTCTCCGCAACACATTCACCTTT
TGTTCGACGACCTTGGAGCGACTGTCGTTAGTTCCGCGCGATTCGGTTCGCTCCAAATGGTTCCGAGTGG
TTCATTTCGTCTCAATAGAAATTAGTAATAAATATTTGTATGTACAATTTATTTGCTCCAATATATTTGT
ATATATTTCCCTCACAGCTATATTTATTCTAATTTAATATTATGACTTTTTAAGGTAATTTTTTGTGACC
TGTTCGGAGTGATTAGCGTTACAATTTGAACTGAAAGTGACATCCAGTGTTTGTTCCTTGTGTAGATGCA
TCTCAAAAAAATGGTGGGCATAATAGTGTTGTTTATATATATCAAAAATAACAACTATAATAATAAGAAT
ACATTTAATTTAGAAAATGCTTGGATTTCACTGGAACTAGAATTAATTCGGCTGCTGCTCTAAACGACGC
ATTTCGTACTCCAAAGTACGAATTTTTTCCCTCAAGCTCTTATTTTCATTAAACAATGAACAGGACCTAA
CGCACAGTCACGTTATTGTTTACATAAATGATTTTTTTTACTATTCAAACTTACTCTGTTTGTGTACTCC
CACTGGTATAGCCTTCTTTTATCTTTTCTGGTTCAGGCTCTATCACTTTACTAGGTACGGATCTGCGTTT
GAGTCGCCTCCTTTTAAATGTCTGACCTTTTGCAGGTGCAGCCTTCCACTGCGAATCATTAAAGTGGGTA
TCACAAATTTGGGAGTTTTCACCAAGGCTGCACCCAAGGCTCTGCTCCCACAATTTTCTCTTAATAGCAC
ACTTCGGCACGTGAATTAATTTTACTCCAGTCACAGCTTTGCAGCAAAATTTGCAATATTTCATTTTTTT
TTATTCCACGTAAGGGTTAATGTTTTCAAAAAAAAATTCGTCCGCACACAACCTTTCCTCTCAACAAGCA
AACGTGCACTGAATTTAAGTGTATACTTCGGTAAGCTTCGGCTATCGACGGGACCACCTTATGTTATTTC
ATCATGGGCCAGACCCACGTAGTCCAGCGGCAGATCGGCGGCGGAGAAGTTAAGCGTCTCCAGGATGACC
TTGCCCGAACTGGGGCACGTGGTGTTCGACGATGTGCAGCTAATTTCGCCCGGCTCCACGTCCGCCCATT
GGTTAATCAGCAGACCCTCGTTGGCGTAACGGAACCATGAGAGGTACGACAACCATTTGAGGTATACTGG
CACCGAGCCCGAGTTCAAGAAGAAGGCGTTTTTCCATAGGCTCCGCCCCCCTGACGAGCATCACAAAAAT
CGACGCTCAAGTCAGAGGTGGCGAAACCCGACAGGACTATAAAGATACCAGGCGTTTCCCCCTGGAAGCT
CCCTCGTGCGCTCTCCTGTTCCGACCCTGCCGCTTACCGGATACCTGTCCGCCTTTCTCCCTTCGGGAAG
CGTGGCGCTTTCTCATAGCTCACGCTGTAGGTATCTCAGTTCGGTGTAGGTCGTTCGCTCCAAGCTGGGC
TGTGTGCACGAACCCCCCGTTCAGCCCGACCGCTGCGCCTTATCCGGTAACTATCGTCTTGAGTCCAACC
CGGTAAGACACGACTTATCGCCACTGGCAGCAGCCACTGGTAACAGGATTAGCAGAGCGAGGTATGTAGG
CGGTGCTACAGAGTTCTTGAAGTGGTGGCCTAACTACGGCTACACTAGAAGAACAGTATTTGGTATCTGC
GCTCTGCTGAAGCCAGTTACCTTCGGAAAAAGAGTTGGTAGCTCTTGATCCGGCAAACAAACCACCGCTG
GTAGCGGTGGTTTTTTTGTTTGCAAGCAGCAGATTACGCGCAGAAAAAAAGGATCTCAAGAAGATCCTTT
GATCTTTTCTACGGGGTCTGACGCTCAGTGGAACGAAAACTCACGTTAAGGGATTTTGGTCATGAGATTA
TCAAAAAGGATCTTCACCTAGATCCTTTTAAATTAAAAATGAAGTTTTAAATCAATCTAAAGTATATATG
AGTAAACTTGGTCTGACAGTTACCAATGCTTAATCAGTGAGCACCTATCTCAGCGATCTGTCTATTTCGT
TCATCCATAGTTGCCTGACTCCCCGTCGTGTAGATAACTACGATACGGGAGGGCTTACCATCTGGCCCCA
GTGCTGCAATGATACCGCGAGACCCACGCTCACCGGCTCCAGATTTATCAGCAATAAACCAGCCAGCCGG
AAGGGCCGAGCGCAGAAGTGGTCCTGCAACTTTATCCGCCTCCATCCAGTCTATTAATTGTTGCCGGGAA
GCTAGAGTAAGTAGTTCGCCAGTTAATAGTTTGCGCAACGTTGTTGCCATTGCTACAGGCATCGTGGTGT
CACGCTCGTCGTTTGGTATGGCTTCATTCAGCTCCGGTTCCCAACGATCAAGGCGAGTTACATGATCCCC
CATGTTGTGCAAAAAAGCGGTTAGCTCCTTCGGTCCTCCGATCGTTGTCAGAAGTAAGTTGGCCGCAGTG
TTATCACTCATGGTTATGGCAGCACTGCATAATTCTCTTACTGTCATGCCATCCGTAAGATGCTTTTCTG
TGACTGGTGAGTACTCAACCAAGTCATTCTGAGAATAGTGTATGCGGCGACCGAGTTGCTCTTGCCCGGC
GTCAATACGGGATAATACCGCGCCACATAGCAGAACTTTAAAAGTGCTCATCATTGGAAAACGTTCTTCG
GGGCGAAAACTCTCAAGGATCTTACCGCTGTTGAGATCCAGTTCGATGTAACCCACTCGTGCACCCAACT
GATCTTCAGCATCTTTTACTTTCACCAGCGTTTCTGGGTGAGCAAAAACAGGAAGGCAAAATGCCGCAAA
AAAGGGAATAAGGGCGACACGGAAATGTTGAATACTCATACTCTTCCTTTTTCAATATTATTGAAGCATT
TATCAGGGTTATTGTCTCATGAGCGGATACATATTTGAATGTATTTAGAAAAATAAACAAATAGGGGTTC
CGCGCACATTTCCCCGAAAAGTGCCACCTGACGTCTAAGAAACCATTATTATCATGACATTAACCTATAA
AAATAGGCGTATCACGAGGCCCTTTCGTCTCGCGCGTTTCGGTGATGACGGTGAAAACCTCTGACACATG
CAGCTCCCGGAGACGGTCACAGCTTGTCTGTAAGCGGATGCCGGGAGCAGACAAGCCCGTCAGGGCGCGT
CAGCGGGTGTTGGCGGGTGTCGGGGCTGGCTTAACTATGCGGCATCAGAGCAGATTGTACTGAGAGTGCA
CCATATGCGGTGTGAAATACCGCACCGAATCGCGCGGAACTAACGACAGTCGCTCCAAGGTCGTCGAACA
AAAGGTGAATGTGTTGCGGAGAGCGGGTGGGAGACAGCGAAAGAGCAACTACGAAACGTGGTGTGGTGGA
GGTGAATTATGAAGAGGGCGCGCGATTTGAAAAGTATGTATATAAAAAATATATCCCGGTGTTTTATGTA
GCGATAAACGAGTTTTTGATGTAAGGTATGCAGGTGTGTAAGTCTTTTGGTTAGAAGACAAATCCAAAGT
CTACTTGTGGGGATGTTCGAAGGGGAAATACTTGTATTCTATAGGTCATATCTTGTTTTTATTGGCACAA
ATATAATTACATTAGCTTTTTGAGGGGGCAATAAACAGTAAACACGATGGTAATAATGGTAAAAAAAAAA
AACAAGCAGTTATTTCGGATATATGTCGGCTACTCCTTGCGTCGGGCCCGAAGTCTTAGAGCCAGATATG
CGAGCACCCGGAAGCTCACGATGAGAATGGCCAGACCATGATGAAATAACATAAGGTGGTCCCGTCGGNA
AGAGACATCCACTTAACGTATGCTTGCAATAAGTGCGAGTGAAAGGAATAGTATTCTGAGTGTCGTATTG
AGTCTGAGTGAGACAGCGATATGATTGTTGATTAACCCTTAGCATGTCCGTGGGGTTTGAATTAACTCAT
AATATTAATTAGACGAAATTATTTTTAAAGTTTTATTTTTAATAATTTGCGAGTACGCAAAGCTTGGCTG
CATCCAACGCGTTGGGAGCTCTCCGGATCAATTCGGCTTCAGGTACCGTCGACGATGTAGGTCACGGTCT
CGAAGCCGCGGTGCGGGTGCCAGGGCGTGCCCT
Features (pLannotate 1.2.2; 11 found; start..end, strand, type, name):
    261..4380    +  gene           mini-white: white; This modified version of the white gene lacks part of the first intron.
   4391..4976    -  misc_feature   P element 5' end: No description available
   4977..5205    -  CDS            mini-white (fragment): Drosophila white gene eye color pigment; white; This is a modified version of the white gene lacking part of the first intron.
   5211..5799    -  rep_origin     ori: high-copy-number ColE1/pMB1/pBR322/pUC origin of replication
   5970..6829    -  CDS            AmpR: β-lactamase; bla; confers resistance to ampicillin, carbenicillin, and related antibiotics
   6830..6934    -  promoter       AmpR promoter: bla
   7029..7064    +  CDS            rop (fragment): Rop protein, which maintains plasmids at low copy number; rop
   7166..7235    +  misc_feature   bom (fragment): basis of mobility region from pBR322
   7234..7737    -  gene           mini-white (fragment): white; This modified version of the white gene lacks part of the first intron.
   7737..7969    -  misc_feature   P element 3' end: P element 3' end
   8049..35      +  protein_bind   attB (across the origin): attB site for the φC31 integrase (Groth et al., 2000) phage φC31 integrase
