[The description below was written by a language model from this plasmid's Addgene catalogue record and pLannotate feature annotations shown in this document.]
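Description:
pUASTB is a Drosophila transformation plasmid derived from the pUAST backbone and catalogued as an insect expression vector. A 279 bp fragment carrying the phiC31 bacterial attachment site (attB) was inserted at a BamHI site, which was destroyed on both sides during cloning. The depositor's full sequence is 8,083 nt. In E. coli the plasmid replicates from a high-copy ColE1/pUC-type origin and is selected with ampicillin through the bla gene and its native promoter. Short rop and bom fragments left over from pBR322 are also annotated.

The functional elements for flies are the attB site, which spans the numbering origin of the circular sequence, and the mini-white gene immediately downstream. Mini-white is a shortened version of the white eye-colour gene lacking part of its first intron, and it serves as a visible marker for transformants in a white mutant background. P element 5' and 3' end sequences are also present, inherited from pUAST. The associated publication title describes making transgenic Drosophila with the site-specific integrase from phage phiC31. In that system the integrase recombines a plasmid-borne attB with an attP site, inserting the plasmid unidirectionally at a defined position rather than at the variable locations produced by P element transposition.

Two points in the record need caution. The feature table does not annotate the UAS/promoter/terminator expression cassette expected from a pUAST-derived vector, so whether it is retained cannot be confirmed from the information given. The catalogue also lists the insert species as budding yeast, which conflicts with the insert's own description as the bacterial attachment site for a phage integrase.
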