Addgene plasmid #18944: pUASTB
Depositing lab: Michele Calos. Depositing organization: Stanford University. Publication: Construction of transgenic Drosophila by using the site-specific integrase from phage phiC31. Groth AC, Fish M, Nusse R, Calos MP. Genetics. 2004 Apr . 166(4):1775-82. 10.1534/genetics.166.4.1775 PubMed 15126397.
Backbone
  Vector backbone: pUAST
  Backbone size w/o insert (bp): 7804
  Vector type: Insect Expression
Growth in bacteria
  Bacterial resistance: Ampicillin, 100 μg/mL
  Growth temperature: 37°C
  Growth strain: DH5alpha
  Copy number: High Copy
Gene/Insert
  Gene/Insert name: phiC31 attB (alt name: phiC31 bacterial attachment site)
  Species: S. cerevisiae (budding yeast)
  Insert size (bp): 279
  GenBank ID: X60952
  Cloning method: Restriction Enzyme; 5′ cloning site BamHI (destroyed during cloning); 3′ cloning site BamHI (destroyed during cloning)
  Sequencing primers: 5′ n/a
Terms and licenses: Academic/Nonprofit Terms; Industry Terms: Not Available to Industry
Depositor comments: AttB residues 8033-228 mini-white residues 229-4384 P Element residues 7556-7962, 4385-4976 Amp residues 5987-6829
How to cite: pUASTB was a gift from Michele Calos (Addgene plasmid # 18944 ; http://n2t.net/addgene:18944 ; RRID:Addgene_18944)
