>Addgene plasmid #18944 | pUASTB | addgene partial sequence | sequence record 24807 | 18944 sequence with phiC31 5'-gtaggtcacggtctcgaagc-3'
GCAGNCGGGCCCTGGGCTCCCGGGCGCGTACTCCACCTCACCCATCTGGTCCATCATGATGAACGGGTCG
AGGTGGCGGTAGTTGATCCCGGCGAACGCGCGGCGCACCGGGAAGCCCTCGCCCTCGAAACCGCTGGGCG
CGGTGGTCACGGTGAGCACGGGACGTGCGACGGCGTCGGCGGGTGCGGATACGCGGGGCAGCGTCAGCGG
GTTCTCGACGGTCACGGCGGGCATGTCGACAAGCCGAATTGATCCACTAGAAGGCCTAATTCTAGTATGT
ATGTAAGTTAATAAAACCCATTTTTGCGGAAAGTAGATAAAAAAAACATTTTTTTTTTTTACTGCACTGG
ATATCATTGAACTTATCTGATCAGTTTTAAATTTACTTCGATCCAAGGGTATTTGATGTACCAGGTTCTT
TCGATTACCTCTCACTCAAAATGACATTCCACTCAAAGTCAGCGCTGTTTGCCTCCTTCTCTGTCCACAG
AAATATCGCCGTCTCTTTCGCCGCTGCGTCCGCTATCTCTTTCGCCACCGTTTGTAGCGTTACGTAGCGT
CAATGTCCGCCTTCAGTTGCATTTTGTCAGCGGTTTCGTGACGAAGCTCCAAGCGGTTTACGCCATCAAT
TAAACCANGACTTNT
